Addgene plasmid #142999: TFORF2818
Purpose: Lentiviral vector for overexpressing transcription factor ORFs with unique 24-bp barcodes. Barcodes facilitate identification of transcription factors in pooled screens.
Depositing lab: Feng Zhang. Depositing organization: Broad Institute. Publication: A transcription factor atlas of directed differentiation. Joung J, Ma S, Tay T, Geiger-Schuller KR, Kirchgatterer PC, Verdine VK, Guo B, Arias-Garcia MA, Allen WE, Singh A, Kuksenko O, Abudayyeh OO, Gootenberg JS, Fu Z, Macrae RK, Buenrostro JD, Regev A, Zhang F. Cell. 2023 Jan 5;186(1):209-229.e26. doi: 10.1016/j.cell.2022.11.026. PubMed 36608654.
Backbone
  Vector backbone: pLX_TRC317
  Backbone manufacturer: Broad Institute Genetic Perturbation Platform
  Backbone size w/o insert (bp): 8264
  Vector type: Mammalian Expression, Lentiviral
  Selectable markers: Puromycin
Growth in bacteria
  Bacterial resistance: Ampicillin, 100 μg/mL
  Growth temperature: 37°C
  Growth strain: NEB Stable
  Copy number: High Copy
Gene/Insert
  Gene/Insert name: GON4L
  Species: H. sapiens (human)
  Insert size (bp): 4691
  Entrez Gene: GON4L (a.k.a. GON4, GON-4, FLJ12923, FLJ20203, FLJ23040, KIAA1606, MGC138817, MGC138818, DKFZp761I241, RP11-101O6.1, RP11-243J18.4)
  Promoter: EF1a
  Cloning method: Unknown
  Sequencing primers: 5′ GGGTGGAGACTGAAGTTAGGCCAG; 3′ CACATAGCGTAAAAGGAGCAACATAG
Terms and licenses: Academic/Nonprofit Terms; Industry Terms: Not Available to Industry
Depositor comments: NM_001282861,NM_032292,ENST00000361040 . The transcription factor ORF portion of this plasmid was synthesized by Genewiz. Please test multiple small colonies in case of plasmid recombination. To make this collection available in a timely manner, a portion of this collection was not fully sequenced by Addgene. If an Addgene verified full plasmid sequence is not available, please contact us prior to placing an order to request the full sequence.
How to cite: TFORF2818 was a gift from Feng Zhang (Addgene plasmid # 142999 ; http://n2t.net/addgene:142999 ; RRID:Addgene_142999)
