[The description below was written by a language model from this plasmid's Addgene catalogue record and pLannotate feature annotations shown in this document.]
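Description:
TFORF2818 is a third-generation-style, self-inactivating lentiviral expression plasmid built on the pLX_TRC317 backbone and carrying the human transcription factor gene GON4L. It belongs to a barcoded transcription factor ORF collection in which each clone carries a unique 24-bp barcode, so the overexpressed factor can be identified in pooled screens. In bacteria it is maintained by a high-copy ColE1/pUC-type origin and selected with ampicillin through the AmpR (β-lactamase) cassette. An f1 origin and remnants of a lac/lacZα cloning region flanked by T7 and T3 promoters are also present in the backbone. The depositor notes that the plasmid may recombine, which is a common issue for LTR-containing vectors.

The viral genome is transcribed from an RSV promoter fused to a truncated HIV-1 5' LTR, followed by the Ψ packaging signal, a gag fragment, and the RRE for Rev-dependent nuclear export. It ends in a ΔU3 3' LTR that inactivates LTR-driven transcription after integration, with an SV40 poly(A) signal downstream. Within the provirus, an SV40 early promoter drives the puromycin resistance gene for selecting transduced mammalian cells. A cPPT/CTS element, which aids nuclear import of the viral genome, follows this cassette. The EF-1α promoter then drives constitutive expression of the GON4L ORF, and a WPRE downstream enhances transcript stability and expression. The ORF was synthesized, and the catalogue lists the insert at about 4.7 kb, while the annotated GON4L match covers a slightly shorter span. The barcode itself is not annotated in the feature table, so its exact position is not stated. The annotation describes GON4L as a transcriptional repressor that probably acts with YY1, SIN3A and HDAC1 and is required for B cell lymphopoiesis. The construct is intended for lentiviral overexpression of GON4L, singly or in pooled screens such as directed differentiation studies.
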