Features (pLannotate 1.2.2; 31 found; start..end, strand, type, name):
      5..231     +  promoter       RSV promoter: Rous sarcoma virus enhancer/promoter
    232..412     +  LTR            5' LTR (truncated): truncated 5' long terminal repeat (LTR) from HIV-1
    459..584     +  misc_feature   HIV-1 Ψ: packaging signal of human immunodeficiency virus type 1
    568..931     +  CDS            HIV-1 gag (fragment): gag protein from human immunodeficiency virus 1; gag
   1077..1310    +  misc_feature   RRE: The Rev response element (RRE) of HIV-1 allows for Rev-dependent mRNA export from the nucleus to the cytoplasm.
   1687..1713    +  CDS            Rev (fragment): human immunodeficiency virus 1 (HIV-1) Rev protein; rev; enhances nuclear export of unspliced and incompletely spliced viral mRNAs
   1720..1743    +  promoter       SV40 promoter (fragment): SV40 early promoter
   1744..1815    +  promoter       SV40 promoter (fragment): SV40 enhancer and early promoter
   1839..1974    +  rep_origin     SV40 ori: SV40 origin of replication
   2020..2616    +  CDS            PuroR (fragment): puromycin N-acetyltransferase; pac from Streptomyces; confers resistance to puromycin
   2665..2782    +  misc_feature   cPPT/CTS: central polypurine tract and central termination sequence of HIV-1
   2847..2913    +  CDS            small t antigen (fragment): SV40 (simian virus 40) small t antigen
   2920..4098    +  promoter       EF-1α promoter: strong constitutive promoter for human elongation factor EF-1α
   4115..8587    +  CDS            GON4L (fragment): GON4L_HUMAN - Also known as GON4, KIAA1606. Experimental evidence at protein level: Swiss-Prot protein existence level 1. Has transcriptional repressor activity, probably as part of a complex with YY1, SIN3A AND HDAC1. Required for B cell lymphopoiesis. From Homo sapiens (Human).
   8717..8770    +  promoter       U6 promoter (fragment): RNA polymerase III promoter for human U6 snRNA
   8812..9400    +  misc_feature   WPRE: woodchuck hepatitis virus posttranscriptional regulatory element
   9451..9470    +  misc_feature   cPPT/CTS (fragment): central polypurine tract and central termination sequence of HIV-1
   9472..9705    +  LTR            3' LTR (ΔU3): self-inactivating 3' long terminal repeat (LTR) from HIV-1
   9783..9904    +  polyA_signal   SV40 poly(A) signal: SV40 polyadenylation signal
   9944..10079   +  rep_origin     SV40 ori: SV40 origin of replication
  10100..10118   -  promoter       T7 promoter: promoter for bacteriophage T7 RNA polymerase
  10126..10281   +  CDS            lacZα (fragment): LacZα fragment of β-galactosidase; lacZ fragment
  10286..10714   +  rep_origin     f1 ori (sequence partly withheld): f1 bacteriophage origin of replication; arrow indicates direction of (+) strand synthesis
  10767..10871   +  promoter       AmpR promoter: bla
  10872..11732   +  CDS            AmpR: β-lactamase; bla; confers resistance to ampicillin, carbenicillin, and related antibiotics
  11903..12491   +  rep_origin     ori: high-copy-number ColE1/pMB1/pBR322/pUC origin of replication
  12674..12766   +  CDS            lacI (fragment): lac repressor; lacI; The lac repressor binds to the lac operator to inhibit transcription in E. coli. This inhibition can be relieved by adding lactose or isopropyl-β-D-thiogalactopyranoside (IPTG).
  12779..12800   +  protein_bind   CAP binding site: CAP binding activates transcription in the presence of cAMP. E. coli catabolite activator protein
  12815..12845   +  promoter       lac promoter: promoter for the E. coli lac operon
  12849..12871   +  protein_bind   lac operator (fragment): The lac repressor binds to the lac operator to inhibit transcription in E. coli. This inhibition can be relieved by adding lactose or isopropyl-β-D-thiogalactopyranoside (IPTG). lac repressor encoded by lacI
  12914..12932   +  promoter       T3 promoter: promoter for bacteriophage T3 RNA polymerase
>Addgene plasmid #142999 | TFORF2818 | addgene full sequence | sequence record 397304 | Addgene NGS Result
TTAATGTAGTCTTATGCAATACTCTTGTAGTCTTGCAACATGGTAACGATGAGTTAGCAACATGCCTTAC
AAGGAGAGAAAAAGCACCGTGCATGCCGATTGGTGGAAGTAAGGTGGTACGATCGTGCCTTATTAGGAAG
GCAACAGACGGGTCTGACATGGATTGGACGAACCACTGAATTGCCGCATTGCAGAGATATTGTATTTAAG
TGCCTAGCTCGATACATAAACGGGTCTCTCTGGTTAGACCAGATCTGAGCCTGGGAGCTCTCTGGCTAAC
TAGGGAACCCACTGCTTAAGCCTCAATAAAGCTTGCCTTGAGTGCTTCAAGTAGTGTGTGCCCGTCTGTT
GTGTGACTCTGGTAACTAGAGATCCCTCAGACCCTTTTAGTCAGTGTGGAAAATCTCTAGCAGTGGCGCC
CGAACAGGGACTTGAAAGCGAAAGGGAAACCAGAGGAGCTCTCTCGACGCAGGACTCGGCTTGCTGAAGC
GCGCACGGCAAGAGGCGAGGGGCGGCGACTGGTGAGTACGCCAAAAATTTTGACTAGCGGAGGCTAGAAG
GAGAGAGATGGGTGCGAGAGCGTCAGTATTAAGCGGGGGAGAATTAGATCGCGATGGGAAAAAATTCGGT
TAAGGCCAGGGGGAAAGAAAAAATATAAATTAAAACATATAGTATGGGCAAGCAGGGAGCTAGAACGATT
CGCAGTTAATCCTGGCCTGTTAGAAACATCAGAAGGCTGTAGACAAATACTGGGACAGCTACAACCATCC
CTTCAGACAGGATCAGAAGAACTTAGATCATTATATAATACAGTAGCAACCCTCTATTGTGTGCATCAAA
GGATAGAGATAAAAGACACCAAGGAAGCTTTAGACAAGATAGAGGAAGAGCAAAACAAAAGTAAGACCAC
CGCACAGCAAGCGGCCGCTGATCTTCAGACCTGGAGGAGGAGATATGAGGGACAATTGGAGAAGTGAATT
ATATAAATATAAAGTAGTAAAAATTGAACCATTAGGAGTAGCACCCACCAAGGCAAAGAGAAGAGTGGTG
CAGAGAGAAAAAAGAGCAGTGGGAATAGGAGCTTTGTTCCTTGGGTTCTTGGGAGCAGCAGGAAGCACTA
TGGGCGCAGCGTCAATGACGCTGACGGTACAGGCCAGACAATTATTGTCTGGTATAGTGCAGCAGCAGAA
CAATTTGCTGAGGGCTATTGAGGCGCAACAGCATCTGTTGCAACTCACAGTCTGGGGCATCAAGCAGCTC
CAGGCAAGAATCCTGGCTGTGGAAAGATACCTAAAGGATCAACAGCTCCTGGGGATTTGGGGTTGCTCTG
GAAAACTCATTTGCACCACTGCTGTGCCTTGGAATGCTAGTTGGAGTAATAAATCTCTGGAACAGATTTG
GAATCACACGACCTGGATGGAGTGGGACAGAGAAATTAACAATTACACAAGCTTAATACACTCCTTAATT
GAAGAATCGCAAAACCAGCAAGAAAAGAATGAACAAGAATTATTGGAATTAGATAAATGGGCAAGTTTGT
GGAATTGGTTTAACATAACAAATTGGCTGTGGTATATAAAATTATTCATAATGATAGTAGGAGGCTTGGT
AGGTTTAAGAATAGTTTTTGCTGTACTTTCTATAGTGAATAGAGTTAGGCAGGGATATTCACCATTATCG
TTTCAGACCCACCTCCCAACCCCGAGGGGACCCATGCATTGCATCTCAATTAGTCAGCAACCAGGTGTGG
AAAGTCCCCAGGCTCCCCAGCAGGCAGAAGTATGCAAAGCATGCGTCTCAATTAGTCAGCAACCATAGTC
CCGCCCCTAACTCCGCCCATCCCGCCCCTAACTCCGCCCAGTTCCGCCCATTCTCCGCCCCATGGCTGAC
TAATTTTTTTTATTTATGCAGAGGCCGAGGCCGCCTCGGCCTCTGAGCTATTCCAGAAGTAGTGAGGAGG
CTTTTTTGGAGGCCTAGGCTTTTGCAAAAAGCTTTCTAGAGGTACCACCGGAGCTTACCATGACCGAGTA
CAAGCCCACGGTGCGCCTCGCCACCCGCGACGACGTCCCCAGGGCCGTACGCACCCTCGCCGCCGCGTTC
GCCGACTACCCCGCCACGCGCCACACCGTCGATCCGGACCGCCACATCGAGCGGGTCACCGAGCTGCAAG
AACTCTTCCTCACGCGCGTCGGGCTCGACATCGGCAAGGTGTGGGTCGCGGACGACGGCGCCGCCGTGGC
GGTCTGGACCACGCCGGAGAGCGTCGAAGCGGGGGCGGTGTTCGCCGAGATCGGCCCGCGCATGGCCGAG
TTGAGCGGTTCCCGGCTGGCCGCGCAGCAACAGATGGAAGGCCTCCTGGCGCCGCACCGGCCCAAGGAGC
CCGCGTGGTTCCTGGCCACCGTCGGCGTCTCGCCCGACCACCAGGGCAAGGGTCTGGGCAGCGCCGTCGT
GCTCCCCGGAGTGGAGGCGGCCGAGCGCGCCGGGGTGCCCGCCTTCCTGGAGACCTCCGCGCCCCGCAAC
CTCCCCTTCTACGAGCGGCTCGGCTTCACCGTCACCGCCGACGTCGAGGTGCCCGAAGGACCGCGCACCT
GGTGCATGACCCGCAAGCCCGGTGCCAGTTAACGAATTCTAGATCTTGAGACAAATGGCAGTATTCATCC
ACAATTTTAAAAGAAAAGGGGGGATTGGGGGGTACAGTGCAGGGGAAAGAATAGTAGACATAATAGCAAC
AGACATACAAACTAAAGAATTACAAAAACAAATTACAAAAATTCAAAATTTTCGGGTTTATTACAGGGAC
AGCAGAGATCCACTTTGGCGCCGGCTCGAGGCCTGCAGGTGCAAAGATGGATAAAGTTTTAAACAGAGAG
GAATCTTTGCAGCTAATGGACCTTCTAGGTCTTGAAAGGAGTGGGAATTGGCTCCGGTGCCCGTCAGTGG
GCAGAGCGCACATCGCCCACAGTCCCCGAGAAGTTGGGGGGAGGGGTCGGCAATTGAACCGGTGCCTAGA
GAAGGTGGCGCGGGGTAAACTGGGAAAGTGATGTCGTGTACTGGCTCCGCCTTTTTCCCGAGGGTGGGGG
AGAACCGTATATAAGTGCAGTAGTCGCCGTGAACGTTCTTTTTCGCAACGGGTTTGCCGCCAGAACACAG
GTAAGTGCCGTGTGTGGTTCCCGCGGGCCTGGCCTCTTTACGGGTTATGGCCCTTGCGTGCCTTGAATTA
CTTCCACCTGGCTGCAGTACGTGATTCTTGATCCCGAGCTTCGGGTTGGAAGTGGGTGGGAGAGTTCGAG
GCCTTGCGCTTAAGGAGCCCCTTCGCCTCGTGCTTGAGTTGAGGCCTGGCCTGGGCGCTGGGGCCGCCGC
GTGCGAATCTGGTGGCACCTTCGCGCCTGTCTCGCTGCTTTCGATAAGTCTCTAGCCATTTAAAATTTTT
GATGACCTGCTGCGACGCTTTTTTTCTGGCAAGATAGTCTTGTAAATGCGGGCCAAGATCTGCACACTGG
TATTTCGGTTTTTGGGGCCGCGGGCGGCGACGGGGCCCGTGCGTCCCAGCGCACATGTTCGGCGAGGCGG
GGCCTGCGAGCGCGGCCACCGAGAATCGGACGGGGGTAGTCTCAAGCTGGCCGGCCTGCTCTGGTGCCTG
GCCTCGCGCCGCCGTGTATCGCCCCGCCCTGGGCGGCAAGGCTGGCCCGGTCGGCACCAGTTGCGTGAGC
GGAAAGATGGCCGCTTCCCGGCCCTGCTGCAGGGAGCTCAAAATGGAGGACGCGGCGCTCGGGAGAGCGG
GCGGGTGAGTCACCCACACAAAGGAAAAGGGCCTTTCCGTCCTCAGCCGTCGCTTCATGTGACTCCACGG
AGTACCGGGCGCCGTCCAGGCACCTCGATTAGTTCTCGAGCTTTTGGAGTACGTCGTCTTTAGGTTGGGG
GGAGGGGTTTTATGCGATGGAGTTTCCCCACACTGAGTGGGTGGAGACTGAAGTTAGGCCAGCTTGGCAC
TTGATGTAATTCTCCTTGGAATTTGCCCTTTTTGAGTTTGGATCTTGGTTCATTCTCAAGCCTCAGACAG
TGGTTCAAAGTTTTTTTCTTCCATTTCAGGTGTCGTGAGGCTAGCACCGCCACCATGTTGCCCTGTAAGA
AGAGAAGAACTACAGTGACAGAGTCCCTACAGCATAAAGGCAATCAAGAGGAAAACAACGTAGACCTAGA
ATCAGCCGTTAAACCAGAATCTGACCAGGTTAAGGACTTGAGTTCGGTGTCACTATCCTGGGATCCAAGT
CATGGCAGAGTAGCTGGCTTCGAAGTACAGTCTTTGCAGGATGCAGGAAATCAGCTTGGTATGGAGGATA
CATCTCTGAGCTCTGGAATGCTCACCCAGAACACAAATGTACCAATTCTAGAAGGTGTTGATGTGGCCAT
CTCTCAGGGAATCACCCTACCTTCCTTGGAGTCTTTTCACCCCCTTAATATACACATTGGTAAAGGAAAA
CTCCACGCTACTGGCTCAAAGAGAGGGAAAAAAATGACACTCAGGCCTGGGCCAGTTACCCAAGAAGACA
GATGTGATCATCTTACCCTAAAGGAGCCTTTTTCAGGAGAGCCTAGTGAAGAAGTCAAGGAAGAAGGAGG
GAAACCTCAAATGAATTCTGAAGGGGAGATACCTTCCCTGCCATCAGGCAGCCAATCTGCAAAACCAGTA
AGCCAGCCCAGGAAATCAACCCAGCCAGATGTTTGTGCCTCTCCTCAAGAAAAGCCACTCAGGACTCTGT
TTCACCAACCTGAGGAAGAGATAGAAGATGGTGGACTCTTCATTCCAATGGAAGAACAAGACAATGAAGA
AAGTGAGAAAAGGAGAAAAAAGAAAAAGGGTACCAAGAGGAAACGAGATGGAAGGGGTCAAGAAGGGACC
TTGGCATATGACCTGAAACTGGATGACATGCTTGACCGTACCTTGGAGGATGGTGCCAAGCAGCACAATC
TAACAGCAGTCAATGTCCGAAACATCCTTCATGAAGTAATCACAAATGAACACGTGGTAGCTATGATGAA
AGCAGCCATCAGTGAGACGGAAGATATGCCAATGTTTGAGCCTAAAATGACACGCTCTAAACTGAAGGAA
GTAGTGGAAAAAGGAGTGGTAATTCCAACATGGAATATTTCACCAATTAAGAAGGCCAATGAAATTAAGC
CTCCTCAGTTTGTGGATATCCACCTTGAAGAAGATGATTCCTCAGATGAAGAATACCAGCCGGATGATGA
AGAAGAAGATGAAACTGCTGAAGAGAGCTTATTGGAAAGTGATGTTGAAAGCACTGCTTCATCTCCACGT
GGGGCAAAGAAATCCAGATTGAGGCAGTCTTCTGAGATGACTGAAACAGATGAGGAGAGTGGCATATTAT
CAGAGGCTGAGAAAGTCACCACACCAGCCATCAGGCACATCAGTGCTGAGGTAGTGCCCATGGGGCCCCC
GCCCCCTCCAAAGCCGAAACAGACCAGAGATAGTACTTTCATGGAGAAGTTACATGCGGTAGATGAGGAG
CTGGCTTCCAGTCCAGTCTGCATGGATTCTTTCCAGCCCATGGATGACAGTCTCATTGCATTTCGAACGC
GTTCTAAGATGCCCCTGAAAGATGTTCCCCTGGGCCAATTAGAGGCAGAGCTCCAAGCTCCAGACATCAC
TCCAGATATGTATGACCCCAATACGGCAGATGATGAGGACTGGAAGATGTGGCTGGGGGGACTTATGAAT
GATGATGTGGGGAATGAAGATGAAGCAGATGATGATGATGATCCAGAATATAATTTCCTGGAAGACCTCG
ATGAACCAGACACAGAGGATTTCCGGACTGACCGGGCAGTGAGAATCACCAAAAAGGAAGTAAATGAGCT
GATGGAAGAGCTGTTTGAAACTTTCCAAGATGAGATGGGATTCTCCAACATGGAAGATGATGGCCCAGAA
GAGGAGGAGTGTGTAGCTGAGCCTCGTCCTAACTTTAACACCCCTCAAGCTCTACGGTTTGAGGAACCAC
TGGCCAACCTGTTAAATGAACAACATCGGACAGTGAAGGAGCTATTTGAACAGCTGAAGATGAAGAAATC
TTCAGCCAAACAGCTGCAGGAAGTAGAGAAGGTTAAACCCCAGAGTGAGAAAGTTCATCAGACTCTGATT
CTGGACCCAGCACAGAGGAAGAGACTCCAGCAGCAGATGCAGCAGCACGTTCAGCTCTTGACCCAAATCC
ACCTTCTTGCCACCTGCAACCCCAACCTCAATCCGGAGGCCACTACCACCAGGATATTTCTTAAAGAGCT
GGGAACCTTTGCTCAAAGCTCCATCGCCCTTCACCATCAGTACAACCCCAAGTTTCAGACCCTGTTCCAA
CCCTGTAACTTGATGGGAGCTATGCAGCTGATTGAAGACTTCAGCACACATGTCAGCATTGACTGCAGCC
CTCATAAAACTGTCAAGAAGACTGCGAATGAATTTCCCTGTTTGCCAAAGCAAGTGGCTTGGATTCTGGC
CACAAGCAAGGTTTTCATGTATCCAGAGTTACTTCCAGTGTGTTCCCTGAAGGCAAAGAATCCCCAGGAT
AAGATCGTCTTCACCAAGGCTGAGGACAATTTGTTAGCTTTAGGACTGAAGCATTTTGAAGGAACTGAGT
TTCCTAATCCTCTAATCAGCAAGTACCTTCTAACCTGCAAAACTGCCCACCAACTGACAGTGAGAATCAA
GAACCTCAACATGAACAGAGCTCCTGACAACATCATTAAATTTTATAAGAAGACCAAACAGCTGCCAGTC
CTAGGAAAATGCTGTGAAGAGATCCAGCCACATCAGTGGAAGCCACCTATAGAGAGAGAAGAACACCGGC
TCCCATTCTGGTTAAAGGCCAGTCTGCCATCCATCCAGGAAGAACTGCGGCACATGGCTGATGGTGCTAG
AGAGGTAGGAAATATGACTGGAACCACTGAGATCAACTCAGATCGAAGCCTAGAAAAAGACAATTTGGAG
TTGGGGAGTGAATCTCGGTACCCACTGCTATTGCCTAAGGGTGTAGTCCTGAAACTGAAGCCAGTTGCCA
CCCGTTTCCCCAGGAAGGCTTGGAGACAGAAGCGTTCATCAGTCCTGAAGCCCCTCCTTATCCAACCCAG
CCCCTCTCTCCAGCCCAGCTTCAACCCTGGGAAAACACCAGCCCGATCAACTCATTCAGAAGCCCCTCCG
AGCAAAATGGTGCTCCGGATTCCTCACCCAATACAGCCAGCCACTGTTTTACAGACAGTTCCAGGTGTCC
CTCCACTGGGGGTCAGTGGAGGTGAGAGTTTTGAGTCTCCTGCAGCACTGCCTGCTGTGCCCCCTGAGGC
CAGGACAAGCTTCCCTCTGTCTGAGTCCCAGACTTTGCTCTCTTCTGCCCCTGTGCCCAAGGTAATGCTG
CCCTCCCTTGCCCCTTCTAAGTTTCGAAAGCCATATGTGAGACGGAGACCCTCAAAGAGAAGAGGAGTCA
AGGCCTCTCCCTGTATGAAACCTGCCCCTGTTATCCACCACCCTGCATCTGTTATCTTCACTGTTCCTGC
TACCACTGTGAAGATTGTGAGCCTTGGCGGTGGCTGTAACATGATCCAGCCTGTCAATGCGGCTGTGGCC
CAGAGTCCCCAGACTATTCCCATCACTACCCTCTTGGTTAACCCTACTTCCTTCCCCTGTCCATTGAACC
AGTCCCTTGTGGCCTCCTCTGTCTCACCCTTAATTGTTTCTGGCAATTCTGTGAATCTTCCTATACCATC
CACCCCTGAAGATAAGGCCCACGTGAATGTGGACATTGCTTGTGCTGTGGCTGATGGGGAAAATGCCTTT
CAGGGCCTAGAACCCAAATTAGAGCCCCAGGAACTATCTCCTCTCTCTGCTACTGTTTTCCCGAAAGTGG
AACATAGCCCAGGGCCTCCACTAGCAGATGCAGAGTGCCAAGAAGGATTGTCAGAGAATAGTGCCTGTCG
CTGGACCGTTGTGAAAACAGAGGAGGGGAGGCAAGCTCTGGAGCCGCTCCCTCAGGGCATCCAGGAGTCT
CTAAACAACCCTACCCCTGGGGATTTAGAGGAAATTGTCAAGATGGAACCTGAAGAAGCTAGAGAGGAAA
TCAGTGGATCCCCTGAGCGTGATATTTGTGATGACATCAAAGTGGAACATGCTGTGGAATTGGACACTGG
TGCCCCAAGCGAGGAGTTGAGCAGTGCTGGAGAAGTAACGAAACAGACAGTCTTACAGAAGGAAGAGGAG
AGGAGTCAGCCAACTAAAACCCCTTCATCTTCTCAAGAGCCCCCTGATGAAGGAACCTCAGGGACAGATG
TGAACAAAGGATCATCAAAGAATGCTTTGTCCTCAATGGATCCTGAAGTGAGGCTTAGTAGCCCCCCAGG
GAAGCCAGAAGATTCATCCAGTGTTGATGGTCAGTCAGTGGGGACTCCAGTTGGGCCAGAAACTGGAGGA
GAGAAGAATGGGCCAGAAGAAGAGGAAGAAGAGGACTTTGATGACCTCACCCAAGATGAGGAAGATGAAA
TGTCATCAGCTTCTGAGGAATCTGTGCTTTCTGTCCCAGAACTCCAGGTGAGAGCTGGAGAATATTCTCA
AGTATTTCGTGGACTCAGTAATATGTATCACTTATTGATATGCCACCTGCTTGCTTGCTGCACTATGGAT
AGTCCTAAAATCATTTGTATTTAGTAATGAACTAGTCCGTAACTTGAAAGTATTTCGATTTCTTGGCTTT
ATATATCTTGTGGAAAGGACGACCTTGCAACCTAGGGAATAACAAAACGCGTTAAGTCGACAATCAACCT
CTGGATTACAAAATTTGTGAAAGATTGACTGGTATTCTTAACTATGTTGCTCCTTTTACGCTATGTGGAT
ACGCTGCTTTAATGCCTTTGTATCATGCTATTGCTTCCCGTATGGCTTTCATTTTCTCCTCCTTGTATAA
ATCCTGGTTGCTGTCTCTTTATGAGGAGTTGTGGCCCGTTGTCAGGCAACGTGGCGTGGTGTGCACTGTG
TTTGCTGACGCAACCCCCACTGGTTGGGGCATTGCCACCACCTGTCAGCTCCTTTCCGGGACTTTCGCTT
TCCCCCTCCCTATTGCCACGGCGGAACTCATCGCCGCCTGCCTTGCCCGCTGCTGGACAGGGGCTCGGCT
GTTGGGCACTGACAATTCCGTGGTGTTGTCGGGGAAATCATCGTCCTTTCCTTGGCTGCTCGCCTGTGTT
GCCACCTGGATTCTGCGCGGGACGTCCTTCTGCTACGTCCCTTCGGCCCTCAATCCAGCGGACCTTCCTT
CCCGCGGCCTGCTGCCGGCTCTGCGGCCTCTTCCGCGTCTTCGCCTTCGCCCTCAGACGAGTCGGATCTC
CCTTTGGGCCGCCTCCCCGCGTCGACTTTAAGACCAATGACTTACAAGGCAGCTGTAGATCTTAGCCACT
TTTTAAAAGAAAAGGGGGGACTGGAAGGGCTAATTCACTCCCAACGAAGACAAGATCTGCTTTTTGCTTG
TACTGGGTCTCTCTGGTTAGACCAGATCTGAGCCTGGGAGCTCTCTGGCTAACTAGGGAACCCACTGCTT
AAGCCTCAATAAAGCTTGCCTTGAGTGCTTCAAGTAGTGTGTGCCCGTCTGTTGTGTGACTCTGGTAACT
AGAGATCCCTCAGACCCTTTTAGTCAGTGTGGAAAATCTCTAGCAGTACGTATAGTAGTTCATGTCATCT
TATTATTCAGTATTTATAACTTGCAAAGAAATGAATATCAGAGAGTGAGAGGAACTTGTTTATTGCAGCT
TATAATGGTTACAAATAAAGCAATAGCATCACAAATTTCACAAATAAAGCATTTTTTTCACTGCATTCTA
GTTGTGGTTTGTCCAAACTCATCAATGTATCTTATCATGTCTGGCTCTAGCTATCCCGCCCCTAACTCCG
CCCATCCCGCCCCTAACTCCGCCCAGTTCCGCCCATTCTCCGCCCCATGGCTGACTAATTTTTTTTATTT
ATGCAGAGGCCGAGGCCGCCTCGGCCTCTGAGCTATTCCAGAAGTAGTGAGGAGGCTTTTTTGGAGGCCT
AGGGACGTACCCAATTCGCCCTATAGTGAGTCGTATTACGCGCGCTCACTGGCCGTCGTTTTACAACGTC
GTGACTGGGAAAACCCTGGCGTTACCCAACTTAATCGCCTTGCAGCACATCCCCCTTTCGCCAGCTGGCG
TAATAGCGAAGAGGCCCGCACCGATCGCCCTTCCCAACAGTTGCGCAGCCTGAATGGCGAATGGG
[124 nt withheld, positions 10286-10409]
C
[91 nt withheld, positions 10411-10501]
A
[49 nt withheld, positions 10503-10551]
CCTTTGACGTTGGAGTCCACGTTCTTT
[37 nt withheld, positions 10579-10615]
ACCCTATCTCGGTCTATTCTTTTGATTTATAAGGGATTTTGCCGATTTCGGCCTATTGGTTAAAAAATGA
GCTGATTTAACAAAAATTTAACGCGAATTTTAACAAAATATTAACGCTTACAATTTAGGTGGCACTTTTC
GGGGAAATGTGCGCGGAACCCCTATTTGTTTATTTTTCTAAATACATTCAAATATGTATCCGCTCATGAG
ACAATAACCCTGATAAATGCTTCAATAATATTGAAAAAGGAAGAGTATGAGTATTCAACATTTCCGTGTC
GCCCTTATTCCCTTTTTTGCGGCATTTTGCCTTCCTGTTTTTGCTCACCCAGAAACGCTGGTGAAAGTAA
AAGATGCTGAAGATCAGTTGGGTGCACGAGTGGGTTACATCGAACTGGATCTCAACAGCGGTAAGATCCT
TGAGAGTTTTCGCCCCGAAGAACGTTTTCCAATGATGAGCACTTTTAAAGTTCTGCTATGTGGCGCGGTA
TTATCCCGTATTGACGCCGGGCAAGAGCAACTCGGTCGCCGCATACACTATTCTCAGAATGACTTGGTTG
AGTACTCACCAGTCACAGAAAAGCATCTTACGGATGGCATGACAGTAAGAGAATTATGCAGTGCTGCCAT
AACCATGAGTGATAACACTGCGGCCAACTTACTTCTGACAACGATCGGAGGACCGAAGGAGCTAACCGCT
TTTTTGCACAACATGGGGGATCATGTAACTCGCCTTGATCGTTGGGAACCGGAGCTGAATGAAGCCATAC
CAAACGACGAGCGTGACACCACGATGCCTGTAGCAATGGCAACAACGTTGCGCAAACTATTAACTGGCGA
ACTACTTACTCTAGCTTCCCGGCAACAATTAATAGACTGGATGGAGGCGGATAAAGTTGCAGGACCACTT
CTGCGCTCGGCCCTTCCGGCTGGCTGGTTTATTGCTGATAAATCTGGAGCCGGTGAGCGTGGGTCTCGCG
GTATCATTGCAGCACTGGGGCCAGATGGTAAGCCCTCCCGTATCGTAGTTATCTACACGACGGGGAGTCA
GGCAACTATGGATGAACGAAATAGACAGATCGCTGAGATAGGTGCCTCACTGATTAAGCATTGGTAACTG
TCAGACCAAGTTTACTCATATATACTTTAGATTGATTTAAAACTTCATTTTTAATTTAAAAGGATCTAGG
TGAAGATCCTTTTTGATAATCTCATGACCAAAATCCCTTAACGTGAGTTTTCGTTCCACTGAGCGTCAGA
CCCCGTAGAAAAGATCAAAGGATCTTCTTGAGATCCTTTTTTTCTGCGCGTAATCTGCTGCTTGCAAACA
AAAAAACCACCGCTACCAGCGGTGGTTTGTTTGCCGGATCAAGAGCTACCAACTCTTTTTCCGAAGGTAA
CTGGCTTCAGCAGAGCGCAGATACCAAATACTGTTCTTCTAGTGTAGCCGTAGTTAGGCCACCACTTCAA
GAACTCTGTAGCACCGCCTACATACCTCGCTCTGCTAATCCTGTTACCAGTGGCTGCTGCCAGTGGCGAT
AAGTCGTGTCTTACCGGGTTGGACTCAAGACGATAGTTACCGGATAAGGCGCAGCGGTCGGGCTGAACGG
GGGGTTCGTGCACACAGCCCAGCTTGGAGCGAACGACCTACACCGAACTGAGATACCTACAGCGTGAGCT
ATGAGAAAGCGCCACGCTTCCCGAAGGGAGAAAGGCGGACAGGTATCCGGTAAGCGGCAGGGTCGGAACA
GGAGAGCGCACGAGGGAGCTTCCAGGGGGAAACGCCTGGTATCTTTATAGTCCTGTCGGGTTTCGCCACC
TCTGACTTGAGCGTCGATTTTTGTGATGCTCGTCAGGGGGGCGGAGCCTATGGAAAAACGCCAGCAACGC
GGCCTTTTTACGGTTCCTGGCCTTTTGCTGGCCTTTTGCTCACATGTTCTTTCCTGCGTTATCCCCTGAT
TCTGTGGATAACCGTATTACCGCCTTTGAGTGAGCTGATACCGCTCGCCGCAGCCGAACGACCGAGCGCA
GCGAGTCAGTGAGCGAGGAAGCGGAAGAGCGCCCAATACGCAAACCGCCTCTCCCCGCGCGTTGGCCGAT
TCATTAATGCAGCTGGCACGACAGGTTTCCCGACTGGAAAGCGGGCAGTGAGCGCAACGCAATTAATGTG
AGTTAGCTCACTCATTAGGCACCCCAGGCTTTACACTTTATGCTTCCGGCTCGTATGTTGTGTGGAATTG
TGAGCGGATAACAATTTCACACAGGAAACAGCTATGACCATGATTACGCCAAGCGCGCAATTAACCCTCA
CTAAAGGGAACAAAAGCTGGAGCTGCAAGC
