>Addgene plasmid #142999 | TFORF2818 | depositor partial sequence | sequence record 281135 | Insert
ACCGCCACCATGTTGCCCTGTAAGAAGAGAAGAACTACAGTGACAGAGTCCCTACAGCATAAAGGCAATC
AAGAGGAAAACAACGTAGACCTAGAATCAGCCGTTAAACCAGAATCTGACCAGGTTAAGGACTTGAGTTC
GGTGTCACTATCCTGGGATCCAAGTCATGGCAGAGTAGCTGGCTTCGAAGTACAGTCTTTGCAGGATGCA
GGAAATCAGCTTGGTATGGAGGATACATCTCTGAGCTCTGGAATGCTCACCCAGAACACAAATGTACCAA
TTCTAGAAGGTGTTGATGTGGCCATCTCTCAGGGAATCACCCTACCTTCCTTGGAGTCTTTTCACCCCCT
TAATATACACATTGGTAAAGGAAAACTCCACGCTACTGGCTCAAAGAGAGGGAAAAAAATGACACTCAGG
CCTGGGCCAGTTACCCAAGAAGACAGATGTGATCATCTTACCCTAAAGGAGCCTTTTTCAGGAGAGCCTA
GTGAAGAAGTCAAGGAAGAAGGAGGGAAACCTCAAATGAATTCTGAAGGGGAGATACCTTCCCTGCCATC
AGGCAGCCAATCTGCAAAACCAGTAAGCCAGCCCAGGAAATCAACCCAGCCAGATGTTTGTGCCTCTCCT
CAAGAAAAGCCACTCAGGACTCTGTTTCACCAACCTGAGGAAGAGATAGAAGATGGTGGACTCTTCATTC
CAATGGAAGAACAAGACAATGAAGAAAGTGAGAAAAGGAGAAAAAAGAAAAAGGGTACCAAGAGGAAACG
AGATGGAAGGGGTCAAGAAGGGACCTTGGCATATGACCTGAAACTGGATGACATGCTTGACCGTACCTTG
GAGGATGGTGCCAAGCAGCACAATCTAACAGCAGTCAATGTCCGAAACATCCTTCATGAAGTAATCACAA
ATGAACACGTGGTAGCTATGATGAAAGCAGCCATCAGTGAGACGGAAGATATGCCAATGTTTGAGCCTAA
AATGACACGCTCTAAACTGAAGGAAGTAGTGGAAAAAGGAGTGGTAATTCCAACATGGAATATTTCACCA
ATTAAGAAGGCCAATGAAATTAAGCCTCCTCAGTTTGTGGATATCCACCTTGAAGAAGATGATTCCTCAG
ATGAAGAATACCAGCCGGATGATGAAGAAGAAGATGAAACTGCTGAAGAGAGCTTATTGGAAAGTGATGT
TGAAAGCACTGCTTCATCTCCACGTGGGGCAAAGAAATCCAGATTGAGGCAGTCTTCTGAGATGACTGAA
ACAGATGAGGAGAGTGGCATATTATCAGAGGCTGAGAAAGTCACCACACCAGCCATCAGGCACATCAGTG
CTGAGGTAGTGCCCATGGGGCCCCCGCCCCCTCCAAAGCCGAAACAGACCAGAGATAGTACTTTCATGGA
GAAGTTACATGCGGTAGATGAGGAGCTGGCTTCCAGTCCAGTCTGCATGGATTCTTTCCAGCCCATGGAT
GACAGTCTCATTGCATTTCGAACGCGTTCTAAGATGCCCCTGAAAGATGTTCCCCTGGGCCAATTAGAGG
CAGAGCTCCAAGCTCCAGACATCACTCCAGATATGTATGACCCCAATACGGCAGATGATGAGGACTGGAA
GATGTGGCTGGGGGGACTTATGAATGATGATGTGGGGAATGAAGATGAAGCAGATGATGATGATGATCCA
GAATATAATTTCCTGGAAGACCTCGATGAACCAGACACAGAGGATTTCCGGACTGACCGGGCAGTGAGAA
TCACCAAAAAGGAAGTAAATGAGCTGATGGAAGAGCTGTTTGAAACTTTCCAAGATGAGATGGGATTCTC
CAACATGGAAGATGATGGCCCAGAAGAGGAGGAGTGTGTAGCTGAGCCTCGTCCTAACTTTAACACCCCT
CAAGCTCTACGGTTTGAGGAACCACTGGCCAACCTGTTAAATGAACAACATCGGACAGTGAAGGAGCTAT
TTGAACAGCTGAAGATGAAGAAATCTTCAGCCAAACAGCTGCAGGAAGTAGAGAAGGTTAAACCCCAGAG
TGAGAAAGTTCATCAGACTCTGATTCTGGACCCAGCACAGAGGAAGAGACTCCAGCAGCAGATGCAGCAG
CACGTTCAGCTCTTGACCCAAATCCACCTTCTTGCCACCTGCAACCCCAACCTCAATCCGGAGGCCACTA
CCACCAGGATATTTCTTAAAGAGCTGGGAACCTTTGCTCAAAGCTCCATCGCCCTTCACCATCAGTACAA
CCCCAAGTTTCAGACCCTGTTCCAACCCTGTAACTTGATGGGAGCTATGCAGCTGATTGAAGACTTCAGC
ACACATGTCAGCATTGACTGCAGCCCTCATAAAACTGTCAAGAAGACTGCGAATGAATTTCCCTGTTTGC
CAAAGCAAGTGGCTTGGATTCTGGCCACAAGCAAGGTTTTCATGTATCCAGAGTTACTTCCAGTGTGTTC
CCTGAAGGCAAAGAATCCCCAGGATAAGATCGTCTTCACCAAGGCTGAGGACAATTTGTTAGCTTTAGGA
CTGAAGCATTTTGAAGGAACTGAGTTTCCTAATCCTCTAATCAGCAAGTACCTTCTAACCTGCAAAACTG
CCCACCAACTGACAGTGAGAATCAAGAACCTCAACATGAACAGAGCTCCTGACAACATCATTAAATTTTA
TAAGAAGACCAAACAGCTGCCAGTCCTAGGAAAATGCTGTGAAGAGATCCAGCCACATCAGTGGAAGCCA
CCTATAGAGAGAGAAGAACACCGGCTCCCATTCTGGTTAAAGGCCAGTCTGCCATCCATCCAGGAAGAAC
TGCGGCACATGGCTGATGGTGCTAGAGAGGTAGGAAATATGACTGGAACCACTGAGATCAACTCAGATCG
AAGCCTAGAAAAAGACAATTTGGAGTTGGGGAGTGAATCTCGGTACCCACTGCTATTGCCTAAGGGTGTA
GTCCTGAAACTGAAGCCAGTTGCCACCCGTTTCCCCAGGAAGGCTTGGAGACAGAAGCGTTCATCAGTCC
TGAAGCCCCTCCTTATCCAACCCAGCCCCTCTCTCCAGCCCAGCTTCAACCCTGGGAAAACACCAGCCCG
ATCAACTCATTCAGAAGCCCCTCCGAGCAAAATGGTGCTCCGGATTCCTCACCCAATACAGCCAGCCACT
GTTTTACAGACAGTTCCAGGTGTCCCTCCACTGGGGGTCAGTGGAGGTGAGAGTTTTGAGTCTCCTGCAG
CACTGCCTGCTGTGCCCCCTGAGGCCAGGACAAGCTTCCCTCTGTCTGAGTCCCAGACTTTGCTCTCTTC
TGCCCCTGTGCCCAAGGTAATGCTGCCCTCCCTTGCCCCTTCTAAGTTTCGAAAGCCATATGTGAGACGG
AGACCCTCAAAGAGAAGAGGAGTCAAGGCCTCTCCCTGTATGAAACCTGCCCCTGTTATCCACCACCCTG
CATCTGTTATCTTCACTGTTCCTGCTACCACTGTGAAGATTGTGAGCCTTGGCGGTGGCTGTAACATGAT
CCAGCCTGTCAATGCGGCTGTGGCCCAGAGTCCCCAGACTATTCCCATCACTACCCTCTTGGTTAACCCT
ACTTCCTTCCCCTGTCCATTGAACCAGTCCCTTGTGGCCTCCTCTGTCTCACCCTTAATTGTTTCTGGCA
ATTCTGTGAATCTTCCTATACCATCCACCCCTGAAGATAAGGCCCACGTGAATGTGGACATTGCTTGTGC
TGTGGCTGATGGGGAAAATGCCTTTCAGGGCCTAGAACCCAAATTAGAGCCCCAGGAACTATCTCCTCTC
TCTGCTACTGTTTTCCCGAAAGTGGAACATAGCCCAGGGCCTCCACTAGCAGATGCAGAGTGCCAAGAAG
GATTGTCAGAGAATAGTGCCTGTCGCTGGACCGTTGTGAAAACAGAGGAGGGGAGGCAAGCTCTGGAGCC
GCTCCCTCAGGGCATCCAGGAGTCTCTAAACAACCCTACCCCTGGGGATTTAGAGGAAATTGTCAAGATG
GAACCTGAAGAAGCTAGAGAGGAAATCAGTGGATCCCCTGAGCGTGATATTTGTGATGACATCAAAGTGG
AACATGCTGTGGAATTGGACACTGGTGCCCCAAGCGAGGAGTTGAGCAGTGCTGGAGAAGTAACGAAACA
GACAGTCTTACAGAAGGAAGAGGAGAGGAGTCAGCCAACTAAAACCCCTTCATCTTCTCAAGAGCCCCCT
GATGAAGGAACCTCAGGGACAGATGTGAACAAAGGATCATCAAAGAATGCTTTGTCCTCAATGGATCCTG
AAGTGAGGCTTAGTAGCCCCCCAGGGAAGCCAGAAGATTCATCCAGTGTTGATGGTCAGTCAGTGGGGAC
TCCAGTTGGGCCAGAAACTGGAGGAGAGAAGAATGGGCCAGAAGAAGAGGAAGAAGAGGACTTTGATGAC
CTCACCCAAGATGAGGAAGATGAAATGTCATCAGCTTCTGAGGAATCTGTGCTTTCTGTCCCAGAACTCC
AGGTGAGAGCTGGAGAATATTCTCAAGTATTTCGTGGACTCAGTAATATGTATCACTTATTGATATGCCA
CCTGCTTGCTTGCTGCACTATGGATAGTCCTAAAATCATTTGTATTTAGTAATGAACTAGTCCGTAACTT
GAAAGTATTTCGATTTCTTGGCTTTATATATCTTGTGGAAAGGACGACCTTGCAACCTAGGGAATAACAA
A
