>Addgene plasmid #142999 | TFORF2818 | depositor partial sequence | sequence record 281136 | Barcode
CCTTGCAACCTAGGGAATAACAAA
